>Addgene plasmid #198569 | pMXs-IRES-blast 3xFlag-SPNS1(E164K) | addgene full sequence | sequence record 438870 | Addgene NGS Result
TTGCCCGGCGTCAATACGGGATAATACCGCGCCACATAGCAGAACTTTAAAAGTGCTCATCATTGGAAAA
CGTTCTTCGGGGCGAAAACTCTCAAGGATCTTACCGCTGTTGAGATCCAGTTCGATGTAACCCACTCGTG
CACCCAACTGATCTTCAGCATCTTTTACTTTCACCAGCGTTTCTGGGTGAGCAAAAACAGGAAGGCAAAA
TGCCGCAAAAAAGGGAATAAGGGCGACACGGAAATGTTGAATACTCATACTCTTCCTTTTTCAATATTAT
TGAAGCATTTATCAGGGTTATTGTCTCATGAGCGGATACATATTTGAATGTATTTAGAAAAATAAACAAA
TAGGGGTTCCGCGCACATTTCCCCGAAAAGTGCCACCTGCATAATGAAAGACCCCACCTGTAGGTTTGGC
AAGCTAGCTTAAGTAACGCCATTTTGCAAGGCATGGAAAAATACATAACTGAGAATAGAAAAGTTCAGAT
CAAGGTCAGGAACAGATGGAACAGCTGAATATGGGCCAAACAGGATATCTGTGGTAAGCAGTTCCTGCCC
CGGCTCAGGGCCAAGAACAGATGGAACAGCTGAATATGGGCCAAACAGGATATCTGTGGTAAGCAGTTCC
TGCCCCGGCTCAGGGCCAAGAACAGATGGTCCCCAGATGCGGTCCAGCCCTCAGCAGTTTCTAGAGAACC
ATCAGATGTTTCCAGGGTGCCCCAAGGACCTGAAATGACCCTGTGCCTTATTTGAACTAACCAATCAGTT
CGCTTCTCGCTTCTGTTCGCGCGCTTCTGCTCCCCGAGCTCAATAAAAGAGCCCACAACCCCTCACTCGG
CGCGCCAGTCCTCCGATTGACTGAGTCGCCCGGGTACCCGTGTATCCAATAAACCCTCTTGCAGTTGCAT
CCGACTTGTGGTCTCGCTGTTCCTTGGGAGGGTCTCCTCTGAGTGATTGACTACCCGTCAGCGGGGGTCT
TTCATTTGGGGGCTCGTCCGGGATCGGGAGACCCCTGCCCAGGGACCACCGACCCACCACCGGGAGGTAA
GCTGGCCAGCAACTTATCTGTGTCTGTCCGATTGTCTAGTGTCTATGACTGATTTTATGCGCCTGCGTCG
GTACTAGTTAGCTAACTAGCTCTGTATCTGGCGGACCCGTGGTGGAACTGACGAGTTCGGAACACCCGGC
CGCAACCCTGGGAGACGTCCCAGGGACTTCGGGGGCCGTTTTTGTGGCCCGACCTGAGTCCAAAAATCCC
GATCGTTTTGGACTCTTTGGTGCACCCCCCTAATAGGAGGGATATGTGGTTCTGGTAGGAGACGAGAACC
TAAAACAGTTCCCGCCTCCGTCTGAATTTTTGCTTTCGGTTTGGGACCGAAGCCGCGCCGCGCGTCTTGT
CTGCTGCAGCATCGTTCTGTGTTGTCTCTGTCTGACTGTGTTTCTGTATTTGTCTGAAAATTAGGGCCAG
ACTGTTACCACTCCCTTAAGTTTGACCTTAGGTCACTGGAAAGATGTCGAGCGGATCGCTCACAACCAGT
CGGTAGATGTCAAGAAGAGACGTTGGGTTACCTTCTGCTCTGCAGAATGGCCAACCTTTAACGTCGGATG
GCCGCGAGACGGCACCTTTAACCGAGACCTCATCACCCAGGTTAAGATCAAGGTCTTTTCACCTGGCCCG
CATGGACACCCAGACCAGGTCCCCTACATCGTGACCTGGGAAGCCTTGGCTTTTGACCCCCCTCCCTGGG
TCAAGCCCTTTGTACACCCTAAGCCTCCGCCTCCTCTTCCTCCATCCGCCCCGTCTCTCCCCCTTGAACC
TCCTCGTTCGACCCCGCCTCGATCCTCCCTTTATCCAGCCCTCACTCCTTCTCTAGGCGCCCCCATATGG
CCATATGAGATCTTATATGGGGCACCCCCGCCCCTTGTAAACTTCCCTGACCCTGACATGACAAGAGTTA
CTAACAGCCCCTCTCTCCAAGCTCACTTACAGGCTCTCTACTTAGTCCAGCACGAAGTCTGGAGACCTCT
GGCGGCAGCCTACCAAGAACAACTGGACCGACCGGTGGTACCTCACCCTTACCGAGTCGGCGACACAGTG
TGGGTCCGCCGACACCAGACTAAGAACCTAGAACCTCGCTGGAAAGGACCTTACACAGTCCTGCTGACCA
CCCCCACCGCCCTCAAAGTAGACGGCATCGCAGCTTGGATACACGCCGCCCACGTGAAGGCTGCCGACCC
CGGGGGTGGACCATCCTCTAGACTGCCGGATCTAGCTAGTTAATTAAGGATCCGCCACCATGGACTACAA
GGACCACGACGGTGACTACAAGGACCACGACATCGACTACAAGGACGACGACGACAAGGGGCATGGCACC
GGCAGCACCGGCAGCGAATTCATGGCCGGCTCTGACACCGCCCCTTTCCTGAGCCAGGCCGACGATCCAG
ACGATGGACCAGTGCCAGGAACCCCTGGACTGCCAGGCTCTACAGGCAACCCCAAGAGCGAGGAGCCAGA
GGTGCCTGACCAGGAGGGACTGCAGAGGATCACAGGACTGTCCCCTGGCCGGTCTGCCCTGATCGTGGCC
GTGCTGTGCTACATCAACCTGCTGAATTATATGGATCGCTTTACCGTGGCAGGCGTGCTGCCAGACATCG
AGCAGTTCTTTAACATCGGCGATAGCTCCTCTGGCCTGATCCAGACAGTGTTCATCAGCTCCTACATGGT
GCTGGCCCCCGTGTTCGGCTATCTGGGCGATCGCTACAATCGGAAGTATCTGATGTGCGGCGGCATCGCC
TTCTGGAGCCTGGTGACCCTGGGCTCTAGCTTCATCCCAGGCGAGCACTTTTGGCTGCTGCTGCTGACAA
GGGGACTGGTGGGAGTGGGAAAGGCAAGCTACTCCACCATCGCACCTACACTGATCGCCGACCTGTTTGT
GGCCGATCAGAGAAGCAGGATGCTGTCCATCTTCTACTTTGCCATCCCAGTGGGAAGCGGACTGGGATAT
ATCGCAGGATCCAAGGTGAAGGACATGGCCGGCGATTGGCACTGGGCACTGAGAGTGACCCCTGGACTGG
GAGTGGTGGCCGTGCTGCTGCTGTTCCTGGTGGTGAGAGAGCCACCTAGGGGAGCAGTGGAGAGGCACTC
TGACCTGCCACCCCTGAACCCAACAAGCTGGTGGGCAGATCTGCGCGCCCTGGCAAGGAATCCATCCTTC
GTGCTGTCCTCTCTGGGCTTCACCGCCGTGGCCTTTGTGACAGGATCCCTGGCCCTGTGGGCACCTGCCT
TTCTGCTGCGCTCTAGGGTGGTGCTGGGAGAGACCCCTCCATGCCTGCCAGGCGACTCCTGTAGCTCCTC
TGATTCTCTGATCTTTGGCCTGATCACCTGCCTGACAGGCGTGCTGGGAGTGGGACTGGGAGTGGAGATC
AGCCGGAGACTGAGACACTCCAACCCAAGGGCAGACCCACTGGTGTGCGCAACCGGACTGCTGGGCTCCG
CCCCCTTCCTGTTTCTGTCTCTGGCATGTGCAAGGGGAAGCATCGTGGCAACCTACATCTTCATCTTTAT
CGGCGAGACACTGCTGAGCATGAATTGGGCCATCGTGGCCGATATCCTGCTGTATGTGGTCATCCCAACC
AGGCGCTCCACAGCCGAGGCCTTCCAGATCGTGCTGTCTCACCTGCTGGGCGACGCAGGAAGCCCATATC
TGATCGGCCTGATCTCCGATCGCCTGCGGAGAAATTGGCCCCCTTCTTTCCTGAGCGAGTTTCGGGCCCT
GCAGTTCAGCCTGATGCTGTGCGCCTTTGTGGGCGCCCTGGGAGGAGCAGCCTTCCTGGGCACCGCCATC
TTTATCGAGGCCGACAGGCGCCGGGCACAGCTGCACGTGCAGGGACTGCTGCACGAGGCAGGCTCCACCG
ACGATAGAATCGTGGTGCCCCAGAGAGGCAGGTCCACAAGGGTGCCTGTGGCCTCTGTGCTGATCTGAGC
GGCCGCTACGTAAATTCCGCCCCCCCCCCCCTCTCCCTCCCCCCCCCCTAACGTTACTGGCCGAAGCCGC
TTGGAATAAGGCCGGTGTGCGTTTGTCTATATGTTATTTTCCACCATATTGCCGTCTTTTGGCAATGTGA
GGGCCCGGAAACCTGGCCCTGTCTTCTTGACGAGCATTCCTAGGGGTCTTTCCCCTCTCGCCAAAGGAAT
GCAAGGTCTGTTGAATGTCGTGAAGGAAGCAGTTCCTCTGGAAGCTTCTTGAAGACAAACAACGTCTGTA
GCGACCCTTTGCAGGCAGCGGAACCCCCCACCTGGCGACAGGTGCCTCTGCGGCCAAAAGCCACGTGTAT
AAGATACACCTGCAAAGGCGGCACAACCCCAGTGCCACGTTGTGAGTTGGATAGTTGTGGAAAGAGTCAA
ATGGCTCTCCTCAAGCGTATTCAACAAGGGGCTGAAGGATGCCCAGAAGGTACCCCATTGTATGGGATCT
GATCTGGGGCCTCGGTGCACATGCTTTACATGTGTTTAGTCGAGGTTAAAAAAACGTCTAGGCCCCCCGA
ACCACGGGGACGTGGTTTTCCTTTGAAAAACACGATGATAATATGGCCACAACCATGGTTCCTTTGTCTC
AAGAAGAATCCACCCTCATTGAAAGAGCAACGGCTACAATCAACAGCATCCCCATCTCTGAAGACTACAG
CGTCGCCAGCGCAGCTCTCTCTAGCGACGGCCGCATCTTCACTGGTGTCAATGTATATCATTTTACTGGG
GGACCTTGTGCAGAACTCGTGGTGCTGGGCACTGCTGCTGCTGCGGCAGCTGGCAACCTGACTTGTATCG
TCGCGATCGGAAATGAGAACAGGGGCATCTTGAGCCCCTGCGGACGGTGCCGACAGGTGCTTCTCGATCT
GCATCCTGGGATCAAAGCCATAGTGAAGGACAGTGATGGACAGCCGACGGCAGTTGGGATTCGTGAATTG
CTGCCCTCTGGTTATGTGTGGGAGGGCTAAGTCGACGATAAAATAAAAGATTTTATTTAGTCTCCAGAAA
AAGGGGGGAATGAAAGACCCCACCTGTAGGTTTGGCAAGCTAGCTTAAGTAACGCCATTTTGCAAGGCAT
GGAAAAATACATAACTGAGAATAGAGAAGTTCAGATCAAGGTCAGGAACAGATGGAACAGCTGAATATGG
GCCAAACAGGATATCTGTGGTAAGCAGTTCCTGCCCCGGCTCAGGGCCAAGAACAGATGGAACAGCTGAA
TATGGGCCAAACAGGATATCTGTGGTAAGCAGTTCCTGCCCCGGCTCAGGGCCAAGAACAGATGGTCCCC
AGATGCGGTCCAGCCCTCAGCAGTTTCTAGAGAACCATCAGATGTTTCCAGGGTGCCCCAAGGACCTGAA
ATGACCCTGTGCCTTATTTGAACTAACCAATCAGTTCGCTTCTCGCTTCTGTTCGCGCGCTTCTGCTCCC
CGAGCTCAATAAAAGAGCCCACAACCCCTCACTCGGGGCGCCAGTCCTCCGATTGACTGAGTCGCCCGGG
TACCCGTGTATCCAATAAACCCTCTTGCAGTTGCATCCGACTTGTGGTCTCGCTGTTCCTTGGGAGGGTC
TCCTCTGAGTGATTGACTACCCGTCAGCGGGGGTCTTTCACATGCAGCATGTATCAAAATTAATTTGGTT
TTTTTTCTTAAGTATTTACATTAAATGGCCATAGTTGCATTAATGAATCGGCCAACGCGCGGGGAGAGGC
GGTTTGCGTATTGGGCGCTCTTCCGCTTCCTCGCTCACTGACTCGCTGCGCTCGGTCGTTCGGCTGCGGC
GAGCGGTATCAGCTCACTCAAAGGCGGTAATACGGTTATCCACAGAATCAGGGGATAACGCAGGAAAGAA
CATGTGAGCAAAAGGCCAGCAAAAGGCCAGGAACCGTAAAAAGGCCGCGTTGCTGGCGTTTTTCCATAGG
CTCCGCCCCCCTGACGAGCATCACAAAAATCGACGCTCAAGTCAGAGGTGGCGAAACCCGACAGGACTAT
AAAGATACCAGGCGTTTCCCCCTGGAAGCTCCCTCGTGCGCTCTCCTGTTCCGACCCTGCCGCTTACCGG
ATACCTGTCCGCCTTTCTCCCTTCGGGAAGCGTGGCGCTTTCTCATAGCTCACGCTGTAGGTATCTCAGT
TCGGTGTAGGTCGTTCGCTCCAAGCTGGGCTGTGTGCACGAACCCCCCGTTCAGCCCGACCGCTGCGCCT
TATCCGGTAACTATCGTCTTGAGTCCAACCCGGTAAGACACGACTTATCGCCACTGGCAGCAGCCACTGG
TAACAGGATTAGCAGAGCGAGGTATGTAGGCGGTGCTACAGAGTTCTTGAAGTGGTGGCCTAACTACGGC
TACACTAGAAGAACAGTATTTGGTATCTGCGCTCTGCTGAAGCCAGTTACCTTCGGAAAAAGAGTTGGTA
GCTCTTGATCCGGCAAACAAACCACCGCTGGTAGCGGTGGTTTTTTTGTTTGCAAGCAGCAGATTACGCG
CAGAAAAAAAGGATCTCAAGAAGATCCTTTGATCTTTTCTACGGGGTCTGACGCTCAGTGGAACGAAAAC
TCACGTTAAGGGATTTTGGTCATGAGATTATCAAAAAGGATCTTCACCTAGATCCTTTTGCGGCCGGCCG
CAAATCAATCTAAAGTATATATGAGTAAACTTGGTCTGACAGTTACCAATGCTTAATCAGTGAGGCACCT
ATCTCAGCGATCTGTCTATTTCGTTCATCCATAGTTGCCTGACTCCCCGTCGTGTAGATAACTACGATAC
GGGAGGGCTTACCATCTGGCCCCAGTGCTGCAATGATACCGCGAGACCCACGCTCACCGGCTCCAGATTT
ATCAGCAATAAACCAGCCAGCCGGAAGGGCCGAGCGCAGAAGTGGTCCTGCAACTTTATCCGCCTCCATC
CAGTCTATTAATTGTTGCCGGGAAGCTAGAGTAAGTAGTTCGCCAGTTAATAGTTTGCGCAACGTTGTTG
CCATTGCTACAGGCATCGTGGTGTCACGCTCGTCGTTTGGTATGGCTTCATTCAGCTCCGGTTCCCAACG
ATCAAGGCGAGTTACATGATCCCCCATGTTGTGCAAAAAAGCGGTTAGCTCCTTCGGTCCTCCGATCGTT
GTCAGAAGTAAGTTGGCCGCAGTGTTATCACTCATGGTTATGGCAGCACTGCATAATTCTCTTACTGTCA
TGCCATCCGTAAGATGCTTTTCTGTGACTGGTGAGTACTCAACCAAGTCATTCTGAGAATAGTGTATGCG
GCGACCGAGTTGCTC
Features (pLannotate 1.2.2; 16 found; start..end, strand, type, name):
    259..363     -  promoter       AmpR promoter: bla
    393..986     +  LTR            LTR: long terminal repeat from Moloney murine leukemia virus
   1049..1248    +  misc_feature   MMLV Ψ: packaging signal of Moloney murine leukemia virus (MMLV)
   1300..1388    +  misc_feature   MESV Ψ (fragment): packaging signal of murine embryonic stem cell virus
   1465..1881    +  CDS            gag (truncated): truncated Moloney murine leukemia virus (MMLV) gag gene lacking the start codon
   1891..2265    +  misc_feature   pol region: Moloney murine leukemia virus (MMLV) pol region containing the splice acceptor site
   2348..2368    +  CDS            FLAG (fragment): FLAG® epitope tag, followed by an enterokinase cleavage site
   2369..2396    +  CDS            TDsmURFP (fragment): monomeric tandem dimer of a small ultra-red fluorescent protein derived from a cyanobacterial phycobiliprotein (Rodriguez et al., 2016)
   2402..3985    +  CDS            SPNS1: SPNS1_HUMAN - Also known as SPIN1. Experimental evidence at protein level: Swiss-Prot protein existence level 1. Sphingolipid transporter (By similarity). May be involved in necrotic or autophagic cell death. From Homo sapiens (Human).
   4129..4591    +  misc_feature   IRES: internal ribosome entry site (IRES) of the encephalomyocarditis virus (EMCV)
   4611..5000    +  CDS            BSD: blasticidin S deaminase; Aspergillus terreus BSD; confers resistance to blasticidin
   5049..5170    +  LTR            3' LTR (ΔU3) (fragment): self-inactivating 3' long terminal repeat (LTR) from Moloney murine leukemia virus
   5171..5640    +  LTR            LTR: long terminal repeat from Moloney murine leukemia virus
   5706..5758    -  CDS            lacI (fragment): lac repressor; lacI; The lac repressor binds to the lac operator to inhibit transcription in E. coli. This inhibition can be relieved by adding lactose or isopropyl-β-D-thiogalactopyranoside (IPTG).
   5941..6529    -  rep_origin     ori: high-copy-number ColE1/pMB1/pBR322/pUC origin of replication
   6693..258     -  CDS            AmpR (across the origin): β-lactamase; bla; confers resistance to ampicillin, carbenicillin, and related antibiotics
