[The description below was written by a language model from this plasmid's Addgene catalogue record and pLannotate feature annotations shown in this document.]
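Description:
pMXs-IRES-blast 3xFlag-SPNS1(E164K) is a Moloney murine leukemia virus-based retroviral expression plasmid of about 7.3 kb, built on the pMXs-IRES-blast backbone for stable gene delivery into mammalian cells. In bacteria it is maintained through a high-copy ColE1/pUC-type origin and an ampicillin resistance gene (β-lactamase with its own promoter). The retroviral portion is flanked by MMLV long terminal repeats. It includes the MMLV packaging signal (Ψ) with an adjoining MESV Ψ fragment, a truncated gag region lacking its start codon, and a pol segment carrying the splice acceptor. Together these allow the transcript to be packaged into virions when the viral proteins are supplied in trans by a packaging system. No separate internal promoter is annotated, which fits the usual pMXs arrangement in which the 5′ LTR drives transcription.

The payload, cloned between EcoRI and NotI, is a codon-optimized human SPNS1 open reading frame with an N-terminal 3xFlag tag and a glutamate-to-lysine substitution at position 164 (E164K). The automated annotation labels the tag region as a FLAG fragment followed by a short "TDsmURFP" fragment. The latter is most likely a spurious match within the 3xFlag and linker sequence rather than a fluorescent protein. Downstream, an EMCV IRES links translation of blasticidin S deaminase to the same transcript, so blasticidin selection enriches for transduced cells expressing the tagged mutant. The short lacI fragment is a backbone remnant. SPNS1 is a lysosomal transporter studied by the depositors for its role in lipid export and in cell survival under choline limitation. The record does not state the functional effect of E164K, but the construct suits stable expression, detection or immunoprecipitation of this variant for comparison with other SPNS1 forms.
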