Addgene plasmid #198569: pMXs-IRES-blast 3xFlag-SPNS1(E164K)
Purpose: SPNS1(E164K) codon-optimized orf with n-terminal 3xFlag in pMXs-IRES-Blast vector
Depositing lab: Monther Abu-Remaileh. Depositing organization: Stanford University. Publication: An SPNS1-dependent lysosomal lipid transport pathway that enables cell survival under choline limitation. Scharenberg SG, Dong W, Ghoochani A, Nyame K, Levin-Konigsberg R, Krishnan AR, Rawat ES, Spees K, Bassik MC, Abu-Remaileh M. Sci Adv. 2023 Apr 21;9(16):eadf8966. doi: 10.1126/sciadv.adf8966. Epub 2023 Apr 19. PubMed 37075117.
Backbone
  Vector backbone: pMXs-IRES-blast
  Backbone size w/o insert (bp): 5600
  Total vector size (bp): 7300
  Vector type: Mammalian Expression, Retroviral
  Selectable markers: Blasticidin
Growth in bacteria
  Bacterial resistance: Ampicillin, 100 μg/mL
  Growth temperature: 37°C
  Growth strain: NEB Stable
  Copy number: Unknown
Gene/Insert
  Gene/Insert name: SPNS1(E164K) with n-terminal 3xFlag (alt name: 3x-Flag-SPNS1(E164K))
  Species: H. sapiens (human)
  Insert size (bp): 1683
  Mutation: changed glutamic acid E164 to lysine (E164K)
  Entrez Gene: SPNS1 (a.k.a. HSpin1, LAT, PP2030, SLC62A1, SLC63A1, SPIN1, SPINL, nrs)
  Tag / fusion protein: 3xFlag (N terminal on insert)
  Cloning method: Restriction Enzyme; 5′ cloning site EcoRI (not destroyed); 3′ cloning site NotI (not destroyed)
  Sequencing primers: 5′ CTTGGATACACGCCGCCCAC
Resource information
  A portion of this plasmid was derived from a plasmid made by: codon-optimized SPNS1 orf was amplified from pDONR221_SPNS1 plasmid (Addgene Plasmid #132273)
Terms and licenses: Academic/Nonprofit Terms; Industry Terms: Not Available to Industry
Depositor comments: Please visit https://www.biorxiv.org/content/10.1101/2022.11.27.517422v1 for bioRxiv preprint.
How to cite: pMXs-IRES-blast 3xFlag-SPNS1(E164K) was a gift from Monther Abu-Remaileh (Addgene plasmid # 198569 ; http://n2t.net/addgene:198569 ; RRID:Addgene_198569)
